>Addgene plasmid #54413 | LI D-E Cerulean + linker c5 | depositor full sequence | sequence record 84633 | Full Sequence
CTCGGGCATCCAAGCAGCAAGCGCGTTACGCCGTGGGTCGATGTTTGATGTTATGGAGCAGCAACGATGT
TACGCAGCAGCAACGATGTTACGCAGCAGGGCAGTCGCCCTAAAACAAAGTTAGGTGGCTCAAGTATGGG
CATCATTCGCACATGTAGGCTCGGCCCTGACCAAGTCAAATCCATGCGGGCTGCTCTTGATCTTTTCGGT
CGTGAGTTCGGCGACGTAGCCACCTACTCCCAACATCAGCCGGACTCCGATTACCTCGGGAACTTGCTCC
GTAGTAAGACATTCATCGCGCTTGCTGCCTTCGACCAAGAAGCGGTTGTTGGCGCTCTCGCGGCTTACGT
TCTGCCCAGGTTTGAGCAGCCGCGTAGTGAGATCTATATCTATGATCTCGCAGTCTCCGGCGAGCACCGG
AGGCAGGGCATTGCCACCGCGCTCATCAATCTCCTCAAGCATGAGGCCAACGCGCTTGGTGCTTATGTGA
TCTACGTGCAAGCAGATTACGGTGACGATCCCGCAGTGGCTCTCTATACAAAGTTGGGCATACGGGAAGA
AGTGATGCACTTTGATATCGACCCAAGTACCGCCACCTAACAATTCGTTCAAGCCGAGATCGGCTTCCCG
GCCGCGGAGTTGTTCGGTAAATTGTCACAACGCCGCTCATGACATTAACCTATAAAAATAGGCGTATCAC
GAGGCCCTTTTGTCTCGCGCGTTTCGGTGATGACGGTGAAAACCTCTGACACATGCAGCTCCCGGAGAAG
GTCACAGCTTGTCTGTAAGCGGATGCCGGGAGCAGACAAGCCCGTCAGGGCGCGTCAGCGGGTGTTGGCG
GGTGTCGGGGCTGGCTTAACTATGCGGCATCAGAGCAGATTGTACTGAGAGTGCACCATATGCGGTGTGA
AATACCGCACAGATGCGTAAGGAGAAAATACCGCATCAGGCGCCATTCGCCATTCAGGCTGCGCAACTGT
TGGGAAGGGCGATCGGTGCGGGCCTCTTCGCTATTACGCCAGCTGGCGAAAGGGGGATGTGCTGCAAGGC
GATTAAGTTGGGTAACGCCAGGGTTTTCCCAGTCACGACGTTGTAAAACGACGGCCAGTGAATTCGAGCT
CGGTACCTCGCGAATGCATCTAGATATCGGATCCCGGGCCCGTCGACTGCAGAGGTACGGGTCTCAAAGG
GAGGTGGAGGAGGTTCTGGAGGCGGTGGAAGTGGTGGCGGAGGTAGCGTGAGCAAGGGCGAGGAGCTGTT
CACCGGGGTGGTGCCCATCCTGGTCGAGCTGGACGGCGACGTAAACGGCCACAAGTTCAGCGTGTCCGGC
GAGGGCGAGGGCGATGCCACCTACGGCAAGCTGACCCTGAAGTTCATCTGCACCACCGGCAAGCTGCCCG
TGCCCTGGCCCACCCTCGTGACCACCCTGACCTGGGGCGTGCAGTGCTTCGCCCGCTACCCCGACCACAT
GAAGCAGCACGACTTCTTCAAGTCCGCCATGCCCGAAGGCTACGTCCAGGAGCGCACCATCTTCTTCAAG
GACGACGGCAACTACAAGACCCGCGCCGAGGTGAAGTTCGAGGGCGACACCCTGGTGAACCGCATCGAGC
TGAAGGGCATCGACTTCAAGGAGGACGGCAACATCCTGGGGCACAAGCTGGAGTACAACGCCATCAGCGA
CAACGTCTATATCACCGCCGACAAGCAGAAGAACGGCATCAAGGCCAACTTCAAGATCCGCCACAACATC
GAGGACGGCAGCGTGCAGCTCGCCGACCACTACCAGCAGAACACCCCCATCGGCGACGGCCCCGTGCTGC
TGCCCGACAACCACTACCTGAGCACCCAGTCCAAGCTGAGCAAAGACCCCAACGAGAAGCGCGATCACAT
GGTCCTGCTGGAGTTCGTGACCGCCGCCGGGATCACTCTCGGCATGGACGAGCTGTACAAGTAAAATCTG
AGACCTCTGCCTGCATGCAAGCTTGGCGTAATCATGGTCATAGCTGTTTCCTGTGTGAAATTGTTATCCG
CTCACAATTCCACACAACATACGAGCCGGAAGCATAAAGTGTAAAGCCTGGGGTGCCTAATGAGTGAGCT
AACTCACATTAATTGCGTTGCGCTCACTGCCCGCTTTCCAGTCGGGAAACCTGTCGTGCCAGCTGCATTA
ATGAATCGGCCAACGCGCGGGGAGAGGCGGTTTGCGTATTGGGCGCTCTTCCGCTTCCTCGCTCACTGAC
TCGCTGCGCTCGGTCGTTCGGCTGCGGCGAGCGGTATCAGCTCACTCAAAGGCGGTAATACGGTTATCCA
CAGAATCAGGGGATAACGCAGGAAAGAACATGTGAGCAAAAGGCCAGCAAAAGGCCAGGAACCGTAAAAA
GGCCGCGTTGCTGGCGTTTTTCCATAGGCTCCGCCCCCCTGACGAGCATCACAAAAATCGACGCTCAAGT
CAGAGGTGGCGAAACCCGACAGGACTATAAAGATACCAGGCGTTTCCCCCTGGAAGCTCCCTCGTGCGCT
CTCCTGTTCCGACCCTGCCGCTTACCGGATACCTGTCCGCCTTTCTCCCTTCGGGAAGCGTGGCGCTTTC
TCATAGCTCACGCTGTAGGTATCTCAGTTCGGTGTAGGTCGTTCGCTCCAAGCTGGGCTGTGTGCACGAA
CCCCCCGTTCAGCCCGACCGCTGCGCCTTATCCGGTAACTATCGTCTTGAGTCCAACCCGGTAAGACACG
ACTTATCGCCACTGGCAGCAGCCACTGGTAACAGGATTAGCAGAGCGAGGTATGTAGGCGGTGCTACAGA
GTTCTTGAAGTGGTGGCCTAACTACGGCTACACTAGAAGAACAGTATTTGGTATCTGCGCTCTGCTGAAG
CCAGTTACCTTCGGAAAAAGAGTTGGTAGCTCTTGATCCGGCAAACAAACCACCGCTGGTAGCGGTGGTT
TTTTTGTTTGCAAGCAGCAGATTACGCGCAGAAAAAAAGGATCTCAAGAAGATCCTTTGATCTTTTCTAC
GGGGTCTGACGCTCAGTGGAACGAAAACTCACGTTAAGGGATTTTGGTCATGAGGCGCACACCGTGGAAA
CGGATGAAGGCACGAACCCAGTTGACATAAGCCTGTTCGGTTCGTAAACTGTAATGCAAGTAGCGTATGC
GCTCACGCAACTGGTCCAGAACCTTGACCGAACGCAGCGGTGGTAACGGCGCAGTGGCGGTTTTCATGGC
TTGTTATGACTGTTTTTTTGTACAGTCTATGC
Features (pLannotate 1.2.2; 11 found; start..end, strand, type, name):
     67..597     +  CDS            aacC1: AACC1_PSEAI - Experimental evidence at protein level: Swiss-Prot protein existence level 1. Responsible for gentamicin resistance and has a limited substrate range. From Pseudomonas aeruginosa.
    714..749     +  CDS            rop (fragment): Rop protein, which maintains plasmids at low copy number; rop
    851..950     +  misc_feature   bom (fragment): basis of mobility region from pBR322
    956..1113    -  CDS            lacZα (fragment): LacZα fragment of β-galactosidase; lacZ fragment
   1238..1954    +  CDS            mCerulean: enhanced monomeric variant of CFP (Rizzo et al., 2004) mammalian codon-optimized
   2021..2037    -  protein_bind   lac operator: The lac repressor binds to the lac operator to inhibit transcription in E. coli. This inhibition can be relieved by adding lactose or isopropyl-β-D-thiogalactopyranoside (IPTG). lac repressor encoded by lacI
   2045..2075    -  promoter       lac promoter: promoter for the E. coli lac operon
   2090..2111    -  protein_bind   CAP binding site: CAP binding activates transcription in the presence of cAMP. E. coli catabolite activator protein
   2124..2216    -  CDS            lacI (fragment): lac repressor; lacI; The lac repressor binds to the lac operator to inhibit transcription in E. coli. This inhibition can be relieved by adding lactose or isopropyl-β-D-thiogalactopyranoside (IPTG).
   2399..2987    -  rep_origin     ori: high-copy-number ColE1/pMB1/pBR322/pUC origin of replication
   3102..3130    +  promoter       Pc promoter: intI1 (promoter lies within the coding sequence); class 1 integron promoter
