[The description below was written by a language model from this plasmid's Addgene catalogue record and pLannotate feature annotations shown in this document.]
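Description:
LI D-E Cerulean + linker c5 is a small (about 3.3 kb) bacterial cloning vector that serves as a level I ("LI") module in a modular plasmid assembly kit designed for multigene expression, gene silencing and silencing rescue in plants. It is built on pUC57(Gent), a pUC57 derivative in which selection is provided by the aacC1 gentamicin acetyltransferase gene from Pseudomonas aeruginosa. That gene is apparently driven by the class 1 integron Pc promoter annotated just upstream of it across the circular junction. Replication in E. coli relies on the high-copy ColE1/pUC origin. Short remnants of rop, the bom region and lacI are also detected, but only as backbone fragments.

The insert is a synthetic sequence described as a 16-amino-acid glycine-serine linker joined to the cyan fluorescent protein Cerulean. The feature table identifies the fluorescent protein as mCerulean, a monomeric enhanced CFP variant with mammalian-optimised codons. The linker itself is not separately annotated, though the insert name suggests it precedes the fluorophore. The insert sits within the pUC multiple cloning region, between a lacZα fragment on one side and the lac promoter, operator and CAP site on the other. No plant promoter or terminator is present, so the plasmid is a part donor rather than an expression construct.

The "D-E" designation presumably marks the position this module occupies in the kit's ordered assembly scheme, which would suit a linker-plus-fluorophore part fused to a coding sequence as a fluorescent tag. However, the record does not list the flanking assembly sites or the cloning method.
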