Addgene plasmid #54413: LI D-E Cerulean + linker c5
Depositing lab: Martin Parniske. Publication: A modular plasmid assembly kit for multigene expression, gene silencing and silencing rescue in plants. Binder A, Lambert J, Morbitzer R, Popp C, Ott T, Lahaye T, Parniske M. PLoS One. 2014 Feb 13;9(2):e88218. doi: 10.1371/journal.pone.0088218. eCollection 2014. PubMed 24551083.
Backbone
  Vector backbone: pUC57(Gent)
  Backbone manufacturer: Parniske lab
  Vector type: cloning vector
Growth in bacteria
  Bacterial resistance: Gentamicin, 10 μg/mL
  Growth temperature: 37°C
  Growth strain: DH5alpha
  Copy number: High Copy
Gene/Insert
  Gene/Insert name: 16 aa GS linker + CFP Cerulean
  Species: Synthetic
  Cloning method: Unknown
  Sequencing primers: 5′ M13-F20; 3′ M13Rev
Terms and licenses: Academic/Nonprofit Terms; Industry Terms: Not Available to Industry
How to cite: LI D-E Cerulean + linker c5 was a gift from Martin Parniske (Addgene plasmid # 54413 ; http://n2t.net/addgene:54413 ; RRID:Addgene_54413)
