>Addgene plasmid #54413 | LI D-E Cerulean + linker c5 | addgene partial sequence | sequence record 87568 | M13pUC-Fwd 5'-CCCAGTCACGACGTTGTAAAACG-3'
CTCGGTACCTCGCGAATGCATCTAGATATCGGATCCCGGGCCCGTCGACTGCAGAGGTACGGGTCTCAAA
GGGAGGTGGAGGAGGTTCTGGAGGCGGTGGAAGTGGTGGCGGAGGTAGCGTGAGCAAGGGCGAGGAGCTG
TTCACCGGGGTGGTGCCCATCCTGGTCGAGCTGGACGGCGACGTAAACGGCCACAAGTTCAGCGTGTCCG
GCGAGGGCGAGGGCGATGCCACCTACGGCAAGCTGACCCTGAAGTTCATCTGCACCACCGGCAAGCTGCC
CGTGCCCTGGCCCACCCTCGTGACCACCCTGACCTGGGGCGTGCAGTGCTTCGCCCGCTACCCCGACCAC
ATGAAGCAGCACGACTTCTTCAAGTCCGCCATGCCCGAAGGCTACGTCCAGGAGCGCACCATCTTCTTCA
AGGACGACGGCAACTACAAGACCCGCGCCGAGGTGAAGTTCGAGGGCGACACCCTGGTGAACCGCATCGA
GCTGAAGGGCATCGACTTCAAGGAGGACGGCAACATCCTGGGGCACAAGCTGGAGTACAACGCCATCAGC
GACAACGTCTATATCACCGCCGACAAGCAGAAGAACGGCATCAAGGCCAACTTCAAGATCCGCCACAACA
TCGAGGACGGCAGCGTGCAGCTCGCCGACCACTACCAGCAGAACACCCCCATCGGCGACGGCCCCGTGCT
GCTGCCCGACAACCACTACCTGAGCACCCAGTCCAAGCTGAGCAAAGACCCCAACGAGAAGCGCGATCAC
ATGGTCCTGCTGGAGTTCGTGACCGCCGCCGGGATCACTCTCGGCATGGACGAGCTGTACAAGTAAAATC
TGAGACCTCTGCCTGCATGCAAGCTTGGCGTAATCATGGTCATAGCTGTTTCCTGTGTGAAATTGTTATC
CGCTCACAATTCCACACAACATACGAGCCGGAAGCATAAAGTGTAAAGCCTGGGGTGCCTAATGAGTGAG
CTAACTCACATTAATTGCGTTGCGCTCACTGCCCGCTTTCCAGTCGGGAAACCTGTC
