>Addgene plasmid #54413 | LI D-E Cerulean + linker c5 | addgene partial sequence | sequence record 87569 | M13pUC-Rev 5'-AGCGGATAACAATTTCACACAGG-3'
AGCTTGCATGCAGGCAGAGGTCTCAGATTTTACTTGTACAGCTCGTCCATGCCGAGAGTGATCCCGGCGG
CGGTCACGAACTCCAGCAGGACCATGTGATCGCGCTTCTCGTTGGGGTCTTTGCTCAGCTTGGACTGGGT
GCTCAGGTAGTGGTTGTCGGGCAGCAGCACGGGGCCGTCGCCGATGGGGGTGTTCTGCTGGTAGTGGTCG
GCGAGCTGCACGCTGCCGTCCTCGATGTTGTGGCGGATCTTGAAGTTGGCCTTGATGCCGTTCTTCTGCT
TGTCGGCGGTGATATAGACGTTGTCGCTGATGGCGTTGTACTCCAGCTTGTGCCCCAGGATGTTGCCGTC
CTCCTTGAAGTCGATGCCCTTCAGCTCGATGCGGTTCACCAGGGTGTCGCCCTCGAACTTCACCTCGGCG
CGGGTCTTGTAGTTGCCGTCGTCCTTGAAGAAGATGGTGCGCTCCTGGACGTAGCCTTCGGGCATGGCGG
ACTTGAAGAAGTCGTGCTGCTTCATGTGGTCGGGGTAGCGGGCGAAGCACTGCACGCCCCAGGTCAGGGT
GGTCACGAGGGTGGGCCAGGGCACGGGCAGCTTGCCGGTGGTGCAGATGAACTTCAGGGTCAGCTTGCCG
TAGGTGGCATCGCCCTCGCCCTCGCCGGACACGCTGAACTTGTGGCCGTTTACGTCGCCGTCCAGCTCGA
CCAGGATGGGCACCACCCCGGTGAACAGCTCCTCGCCCTTGCTCACGCTACCTCCGCCACCACTTCCACC
GCCTCCAGAACCTCCTCCACCTCCCTTTGAGACCCGTACCTCTGCAGTCGACGGGCCCGGGATCCGATAT
CTAGATGCATTCGCGAGGTACCGAGCTCGAATTCACTGGCCGTCGTTTTACAACGTCGTGACTGGGAAAA
CCCTGGCGTTACCCAACTTAATCGCCTTGCA
